>Addgene plasmid #147346 | pAc5.1B-lambdaN-HA-DmNot11_Q | depositor full sequence | sequence record 289793 | Full Sequence
CTTCAAGGAATTAATTCTATATTCTAAAAACACAAATGATACTTCTAAAAAAAATCATGAATGGCATCAA
CTCTGAATCAAATCTTTGCAGATGCACCTACTTCTCATTTCCACTGTCACATCATTTTTCCAGATCTCGC
TGCCTGTTATGTGGCCCACAAACCAAGACACGTTTTATGGCCATTAAAGCTGGCTGATCGTCGCCAAACA
CCAAATACATATCAATATGTACATTCGAGAAAGAAGCGATCAAAGAAGCGTCTTCGGGCGAGTAGGAGAA
TGCGGAGGAGAAGGAGAACGAGCTGATCTAGTATCTCTCCACAATCCAATGCCAACTGACCAACTGGCCA
TATTCGGAGCAATTTGAAGCCAATTTCCATCGCCTGGCGATCGCTCCATTCTTGGCTATATGTTTTTCAC
CGTTCCCGGGGCCATTTTCAAAGACTCGTCGGTAAGATAAGATTGTGTCACTCGCTGTCTCTCTTCATTT
GTCGAAGAATGCTGAGGAATTTCGCGATGACGTCGGCGAGTATTTTGAAGAATGAGAATAATTTGTATTT
ATACGAAAATCAGTTAGTGGAATTTTCTACAAAAACATGTTATCTATAGATAATTTTGTTGCAAAATATG
TTGACTATGACAAAGATTGTATGTATATACCTTTAATGTATTCTCATTTTCTTATGTATTTATAATGGCA
ATGATGATACTGATGATATTTTAAGATGATGCCAGACCACAGGCTGATTTCTGCGTCTTTTGCCGAACGC
AGTGCATGTGCGGTTGTTGTTTTTTGGAATAGTTTCAATTTTCGGACTGTCCGCTTTGATTTCAGTTTCT
TGGCTTATTCAAAAAGCAAAGTAAAGCCAAAAAAGCGAGATGGCAATACCAAATGCGGCAAAACGGTAGT
GGAAGGAAAGGGGTGCGGGGCAGCGGAAGGAAGGGTGGGGCGGGGCGTGGCGGGGTCTGTGGCTGGGCGC
GACGTCACCGACGTTGGAGCCACTCCTTTGACCATGTGTGCGTGTGTGTATTATTCGTGTCTCGCCACTC
GCCGGTTGTTTTTTTCTTTTTATCTCGCTCTCTCTAGCGCCATCTCGTACGCATGCTCAACGCACCGCAT
GTTGCCGTGTCCTTTATGCGTCATTTTGGCTCGAAATAGGCAATTATTTAAACAAAGATTAGTCAACGAA
AACGCTAAAATAAATAAGTCTACAATATGGTTACTTATTGCCATGTGTGTGCAGCCAACGATAGCAACAA
AAGCAACAACACAGTGGCTTTCCCTCTTTCACTTTTTGTTTGCAAGCGCGTGCGAGCAAGACGGCACGAC
CGGCAAACGCAATTACGCTGACAAAGAGCAGACGAAGTTTTGGCCGAAAAACATCAAGGCGCCTGATACG
AATGCATTTGCAATAACAATTGCGATATTTAATATTGTTTATGAAGCTGTTTGACTTCAAAACACACAAA
AAAAAAAATAAAACAAATTATTTGAAAGAGAATTAGGAATCGGACAGCTTATCGTTACGGGCTAACAGCA
CACCGAGACGAAATAGCTTACCTGACGTCACAGCCTCTGGAAGAACTGCCGCCAAGCAGAGAGAGAGAGA
AAAAGAGGGAGAGCAGCTTAGACCGCATGTGCTTGTGTGTGAGGCGTCTCTCTCTTCGTCTCCTGTTTGC
GCAAACGCATAGACTGCACTGAGAAAATCGATTACCTATTTTTTATGAATGAATATTTGCACTATTACTA
TTCAAAACTATTAAGATAGCAATCACATTCAATAGCCAAATACTATACCACCTGAGCGATGCAACGAAAT
GATCAATTTGAGCAAAAATGCTGCATATTTAGGACGGCATCATTATAGAAATGCTTCTTGCTGTGTACTT
TTCTCTCGTCTGGCAGCTGTTTCGCCGTTATTGTTAAAACCGGCTTAAGTTAGGTGTGTTTTCTACGACT
AGTGATGCCCCTACTAGAAGATGTGTGTTGCACAAATGTCCCTGAATAACCAATTTGAAGTGCAGATAGC
AGTAAACGTAAGCTAATATGAATATTATTTAACTGTAATGTTTTAATATCGCTGGACATTACTAATAAAC
CCACTATAAACACATGTACATATGTATGTTTTGGCATACAATGAGTAGTTGGGGAAAAAATGTGTAAAAG
CACCGTGACCATCACAGCATAAAGATAACCAGCTGAAGTATCGAATATGAGTAACCCCCAAATTGAATCA
CATGCCGCAACTGATAGGACCCATGGAAGTACACTCTTCATGGCGATATACAAGACACACACAAGCACGA
ACACCCAGTTGCGGAGGAAATTCTCCGTAAATGAAAACCCAATCGGCGAACAATTCATACCCATATATGG
TAAAAGTTTTGAACGCGACTTGAGAGCGGAGAGCATTGCGGCTGATAAGGTTTTAGCGCTAAGCGGGCTT
TATAAAACGGGCTGCGGGACCAGTTTTCATATCACTACCGTTTGAGTTCTTGTGCTGTGTGGATACTCCT
CCCGACACAAAGCCGCTCCATCAGCCAGCAGTCGTCTAATCCAGAGACCCCGGATCGGGGTACCAACATG
GACGCACAAACACGACGACGTGAGCGTCGCGCTGAGAAACAAGCTCAATGGAAAGCTGCAAACGGTGGAT
CTCCTCCACATATGGCTTACCCATACGATGTTCCAGATTACGCTCCTCCAAGCTTAATTAAGATGTTTCT
GTCCATCGCCCCGCCCCTAATGGACTTCGAGGACGAGCTGCTCTGGATAAACCAGTCGAACAGCGACAAG
GTGGAGATCATCTACGACAAGTCCAACTACATTACCCCCAACATAAAGCACCTCATCGAGCAGGCTTTTC
TCCAGCCACTCAGCCTCCAGAACCAGCACATCCTCTTCGACGACCTGCTGAAGCAGAACACGGACATTGC
GCGCCAATATGGACTGACCCCGGACAAGCTACCTCTGCTCGTGGAAAGCAATCCTCTCATCTCCATTGAG
ATCTTGCTAAGACTGATGACGACCTCCGACATAACTGAATACTTCAACGTGTTGGTCAACATGGACATAA
CACTTCACTCCATGGAGGTGGTCAACCGACTAACCACCTCCGGACCTTTGCCCACTGAGTTTATTCACCT
ATACATCAGCAATTGCATCTCGACTTGCGAAACAGTCAAGGACAAGTACATGCAGTCTCGCCTGGTGCGA
CTCGTTTGCGTATTTCTGCAGTCCTTGATTAGGAACAAGATTGTGAACGTTAGGGAACTATTCATTGAAA
TCGAAGCCTTCTGCGTGGGTTTCAGCAAAATCAAGGAGGCTGCTACCCTGTACCGGCTTATCAAACACTT
GGAAACTGGGGAAAGCGCTCTGTCGTCCAACTCCCTAGCTAAGTAGTCTAGAGGGCCCGCGGTTCGAAGG
TAAGCCTATCCCTAACCCTCTCCTCGGTCTCGATTCTACGCGTACCGGTCATCATCACCATCACCATTGA
GTTTAAACCCGCTGATCAGCCTCGACTGTGCCTTCTAAGGCCTGAGCTCGCTGATCAGCCTCGATCGAGG
ATCCAGACATGATAAGATACATTGATGAGTTTGGACAAACCACAACTAGAATGCAGTGAAAAAAATGCTT
TATTTGTGAAATTTGTGATGCTATTGCTTTATTTGTAACCATTATAAGCTGCAATAAACAAGTTAACAAC
AACAATTGCATTCATTTTATGTTTCAGGTTCAGGGGGAGGTGTGGGAGGTTTTTTAAAGCAAGTAAAACC
TCTACAAATGTGGTATGGCTGATTATGATCAGTCGACCGATGCCCTTGAGAGCCTTCAACCCAGTCAGCT
CCTTCCGGTGGGCGCGGGGCATGACTATCGTCGCCGCACTTATGACTGTCTTCTTTATCATGCAACTCGT
AGGACAGGTGCCGGCAGCGCTCTGGGTCATTTTCGGCGAGGACCGCTTTCGCTGGAGCGCGACGATGATC
GGCCTGTCGCTTGCGGTATTCGGAATCTTGCACGCCCTCGCTCAAGCCTTCGTCACTGGTCCCGCCACCA
AACGTTTCGGCGAGAAGCAGGCCATTATCGCCGGCATGGCGGCCGACGCGCTGGGCTACGTCTTGCTGGC
GTTCGCGACGCGAGGCTGGATGGCCTTCCCCATTATGATTCTTCTCGCTTCCGGCGGCATCGGGATGCCC
GCGTTGCAGGCCATGCTGTCCAGGCAGGTAGATGACGACCATCAGGGACAGCTTCAAGGATCGCTCGCGG
CTCTTACCAGCCAGCAAAAGGCCAGGAACCGTAAAAAGGCCGCGTTGCTGGCGTTTTTCCATAGGCTCCG
CCCCCCTGACGAGCATCACAAAAATCGACGCTCAAGTCAGAGGTGGCGAAACCCGACAGGACTATAAAGA
TACCAGGCGTTTCCCCCTGGAAGCTCCCTCGTGCGCTCTCCTGTTCCGACCCTGCCGCTTACCGGATACC
TGTCCGCCTTTCTCCCTTCGGGAAGCGTGGCGCTTTCTCAATGCTCACGCTGTAGGTATCTCAGTTCGGT
GTAGGTCGTTCGCTCCAAGCTGGGCTGTGTGCACGAACCCCCCGTTCAGCCCGACCGCTGCGCCTTATCC
GGTAACTATCGTCTTGAGTCCAACCCGGTAAGACACGACTTATCGCCACTGGCAGCAGCCACTGGTAACA
GGATTAGCAGAGCGAGGTATGTAGGCGGTGCTACAGAGTTCTTGAAGTGGTGGCCTAACTACGGCTACAC
TAGAAGGACAGTATTTGGTATCTGCGCTCTGCTGAAGCCAGTTACCTTCGGAAAAAGAGTTGGTAGCTCT
TGATCCGGCAAACAAACCACCGCTGGTAGCGGTGGTTTTTTTGTTTGCAAGCAGCAGATTACGCGCAGAA
AAAAAGGATCTCAAGAAGATCCTTTGATCTTTTCTACGGGGTCTGACGCTCAGTGGAACGAAAACTCACG
TTAAGGGATTTTGGTCATGAGATTATCAAAAAGGATCTTCACCTAGATCCTTTTAAATTAAAAATGAAGT
TTTAAATCAATCTAAAGTATATATGAGTAAACTTGGTCTGACAGTTACCAATGCTTAATCAGTGAGGCAC
CTATCTCAGCGATCTGTCTATTTCGTTCATCCATAGTTGCCTGACTCCCCGTCGTGTAGATAACTACGAT
ACGGGAGGGCTTACCATCTGGCCCCAGTGCTGCAATGATACCGCGAGACCCACGCTCACCGGCTCCAGAT
TTATCAGCAATAAACCAGCCAGCCGGAAGGGCCGAGCGCAGAAGTGGTCCTGCAACTTTATCCGCCTCCA
TCCAGTCTATTAATTGTTGCCGGGAAGCTAGAGTAAGTAGTTCGCCAGTTAATAGTTTGCGCAACGTTGT
TGCCATTGCTGCAGGCATCGTGGTGTCACGCTCGTCGTTTGGTATGGCTTCATTCAGCTCCGGTTCCCAA
CGATCAAGGCGAGTTACATGATCCCCCATGTTGTGCAAAAAAGCGGTTAGCTCCTTCGGTCCTCCGATCG
TTGTCAGAAGTAAGTTGGCCGCAGTGTTATCACTCATGGTTATGGCAGCACTGCATAATTCTCTTACTGT
CATGCCATCCGTAAGATGCTTTTCTGTGACTGGTGAGTACTCAACCAAGTCATTCTGAGAATAGTGTATG
CGGCGACCGAGTTGCTCTTGCCCGGCGTCAACACGGGATAATACCGCGCCACATAGCAGAACTTTAAAAG
TGCTCATCATTGGAAAACGTTCTTCGGGGCGAAAACTCTCAAGGATCTTACCGCTGTTGAGATCCAGTTC
GATGTAACCCACTCGTGCACCCAACTGATCTTCAGCATCTTTTACTTTCACCAGCGTTTCTGGGTGAGCA
AAAACAGGAAGGCAAAATGCCGCAAAAAAGGGAATAAGGGCGACACGGAAATGTTGAATACTCATACTCT
TCCTTTTTCAATATTATTGAAGCATTTATCAGGGTTATTGTCTCATGAGCGGATACATATTTGAATGTAT
TTAGAAAAATAAACAAATAGGGGTTCCGCGCACATTTCCCCGAAAAGTGCCACCTGACGTCTAAGAAACC
ATTATTATCATGACATTAACCTATAAAAATAGGCGTATCACGAGGCCCTTTCGT
Features (pLannotate 1.2.2; 11 found; start..end, strand, type, name):
     56..2568    +  promoter       Ac5 promoter: Drosophila melanogaster actin 5C promoter
   2588..2653    +  CDS            N (fragment): REGN_LAMBD - Experimental evidence at protein level: Swiss-Prot protein existence level 1. Plays a role as a transcriptional antitermination factor that allows the virus to initiate its lytic phase. Activates expression of the delayed viral early genes by modifying host RNA polymerase (RNAP) into a form that is resistant to termination signals. This antitermination function requires the host NusA protein which serves to stabilize the interaction between antitermination protein N and host RNA polymerase. From Escherichia phage lambda (Bacteriophage lambda).
   2678..2704    +  CDS            3xHA (fragment): three tandem HA epitope tags
   2726..3376    +  CDS            CNOT11 (fragment): CNO11_HUMAN - Also known as C2orf29. Experimental evidence at protein level: Swiss-Prot protein existence level 1. Component of the CCR4-NOT complex which is one of the major cellular mRNA deadenylases and is linked to various cellular processes including bulk mRNA degradation, miRNA-mediated repression, translational repression during translational initiation and general transcription regulation. Additional complex functions may be a consequence of its influence on mRNA expression. Is required for the association of CNOT10 with the CCR4-NOT complex. Seems not to be required for complex deaden
   3429..3470    +  CDS            V5 tag: epitope tag from simian virus 5
   3570..3704    -  polyA_signal   SV40 poly(A) signal: SV40 polyadenylation signal
   3727..3811    -  CDS            large T antigen (fragment): large T antigen from SV40 (simian virus 40)
   3812..4282    +  CDS            TcR (fragment): tetracycline efflux protein; tet; confers resistance to tetracycline
   4326..4914    -  rep_origin     ori: high-copy-number ColE1/pMB1/pBR322/pUC origin of replication
   5085..5945    -  CDS            AmpR: β-lactamase; bla; confers resistance to ampicillin, carbenicillin, and related antibiotics
   5946..6050    -  promoter       AmpR promoter: bla
