[The description below was written by a language model from this plasmid's Addgene catalogue record and pLannotate feature annotations shown in this document.]
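Description:
pAc5.1B-lambdaN-HA-DmNot11_Q is a 6,144 nt insect expression plasmid that produces Drosophila melanogaster Not11 (CG13567, the fly orthologue of human C2orf29/CNOT11), a subunit of the CCR4-NOT deadenylase complex. The catalogue lists the backbone as unknown, although the name and feature layout point to a pAc5.1-type vector. Expression is driven by the constitutive Drosophila actin 5C (Ac5) promoter, which is suited to transfected fly cell lines, and an SV40 polyadenylation signal lies downstream. In bacteria the plasmid replicates from a ColE1/pUC-family origin and is selected with ampicillin through the bla gene and its own promoter. The repository lists it as low copy even though the origin is annotated as a high-copy type. Short fragments annotated as tetracycline resistance and SV40 large T antigen appear to be non-functional backbone remnants. No insect selection marker is annotated.

The open reading frame begins with a short fragment of the bacteriophage lambda N protein. This is followed by an HA epitope, whose 27 nt span corresponds to a single copy although the annotation tool matched it to a 3xHA feature. The Not11 coding region comes next and was detected through its similarity to human CNOT11. The lambda N peptide binds boxB RNA hairpins, so fusions of this kind are typically used in tethering assays, where the protein is recruited to a boxB-bearing reporter mRNA to test its effect on mRNA stability or translation. The HA tag allows detection and immunoprecipitation. A vector-derived V5 tag lies downstream of the insert, but the record does not show whether it is in frame or excluded by a stop codon. The meaning of the "_Q" suffix is also not explained.
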