Addgene plasmid #147346: pAc5.1B-lambdaN-HA-DmNot11_Q
Purpose: Insect Expression of DmNot11
Depositing lab: Elisa Izaurralde. Depositing organization: Max Planck Institute for Developmental Biology. Publication: NOT10 and C2orf29/NOT11 form a conserved module of the CCR4-NOT complex that docks onto the NOT1 N-terminal domain. Bawankar P, Loh B, Wohlbold L, Schmidt S, Izaurralde E. RNA Biol. 2013 Feb;10(2):228-44. doi: 10.4161/rna.23018. Epub 2013 Jan 9. PubMed 23303381.
Backbone
  Vector backbone: Unknown
  Vector type: Insect Expression
Growth in bacteria
  Bacterial resistance: Ampicillin, 100 μg/mL
  Growth temperature: 37°C
  Growth strain: DH5alpha
  Copy number: Low Copy
Gene/Insert
  Gene/Insert name: DmNot11 (alt name: C2ORF29)
  Species: D. melanogaster (fly)
  Entrez Gene: Not11 (a.k.a. Dmel_CG13567, C2orf29, CG13567, Dmel\CG13567, NOT11)
  Cloning method: Unknown
Terms and licenses: Academic/Nonprofit Terms; Industry Terms: Not Available to Industry
Depositor comments: ORF extracted from NCBI: NM_138030 Plasmids from this collection were made available to the research community and donated after the lab closed. Please note that the sequence provided by the depositing laboratory may be theoretical/predicted or based on Sanger sequencing results. There may be discrepancies between sequencing results obtained by Addgene and the depositor sequence. If an Addgene verified sequence is not available, please contact before placing your order to request that our lab fully sequence the plasmid.
How to cite: pAc5.1B-lambdaN-HA-DmNot11_Q was a gift from Elisa Izaurralde (Addgene plasmid # 147346 ; http://n2t.net/addgene:147346 ; RRID:Addgene_147346)
